Addgene plasmid #201522: pEJS2424_Nme2.Smu-ABE8e-i8
Purpose: Mammalian expression of domain inlaid Nme2.Smu-ABE8e-i8
Depositing lab: Erik Sontheimer. Depositing organization: University of Massachusetts, Worcester. Publication: Domain-inlaid Nme2Cas9 adenine base editors with improved activity and targeting scope. Bamidele N, Zhang H, Dong X, Cheng H, Gaston N, Feinzig H, Cao H, Kelly K, Watts JK, Xie J, Gao G, Sontheimer EJ. Nat Commun. 2024 Feb 17;15(1):1458. doi: 10.1038/s41467-024-45763-5. PubMed 38368418.
Backbone
  Vector backbone: pBT280
  Total vector size (bp): 7410
  Vector type: Mammalian Expression
Growth in bacteria
  Bacterial resistance: Ampicillin, 100 μg/mL
  Growth temperature: 37°C
  Growth strain: DH5alpha
  Copy number: Unknown
Gene/Insert
  Gene/Insert name: Nme2.Smu-ABE8e-i8
  Insert size (bp): 4011
  Promoter: CMV
  Cloning method: Gibson Cloning
  Sequencing primers: 5′ T7; 3′ M13 Reverse
Terms and licenses: Academic/Nonprofit Terms; Industry Terms: Not Available to Industry
Depositor comments: Please visit https://doi.org/10.1101/2023.04.14.536905 for bioRxiv preprint.
How to cite: pEJS2424_Nme2.Smu-ABE8e-i8 was a gift from Erik Sontheimer (Addgene plasmid # 201522 ; http://n2t.net/addgene:201522 ; RRID:Addgene_201522)
