[The description below was written by a language model from this plasmid's Addgene catalogue record and pLannotate feature annotations shown in this document.]
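Description:
pEJS2424_Nme2.Smu-ABE8e-i8 is a 7,410 bp mammalian expression plasmid built on the pBT280 backbone and used to express a domain-inlaid adenine base editor. It is propagated in E. coli through a high-copy ColE1/pUC-type origin and selected with ampicillin via a β-lactamase (AmpR) gene driven by its own promoter. Small backbone remnants are also annotated, including lac promoter/operator and CAP site elements, a lacI fragment, a bom fragment, and short SV40 promoter and multiple cloning site fragments. None of these appears to play a role in the payload. No mammalian selection marker is annotated, which is consistent with use by transient transfection.

The payload is a roughly 4 kb open reading frame placed downstream of the CMV enhancer and immediate early promoter, with the enhancer spanning the plasmid's numbering origin, and terminated by a bovine growth hormone polyadenylation signal. A T7 promoter sits between the CMV promoter and the coding sequence; it serves as a sequencing primer site and could in principle support in vitro transcription. The automated annotation labels the whole reading frame only as a Neisseria meningitidis Cas9 homologue and does not resolve its internal parts. From the construct name and stated purpose, the insert is an Nme2Cas9-based editor in which the ABE8e deaminase domain is inserted within the Cas9 protein at a position designated i8 rather than fused to a terminus. The "Smu" designation indicates a variant form of the Nme2Cas9 scaffold, but the record does not define it. Any nuclear localization signals, linkers or nickase mutations are likewise not stated. No guide RNA cassette is annotated, so a guide would have to be supplied separately. The plasmid is intended for A-to-G base editing studies in mammalian cells, in the context of work on improving Nme2Cas9 base editor activity and targeting scope.
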