Features (pLannotate 1.2.2; 15 found; start..end, strand, type, name):
    365..568     +  promoter       CMV promoter: human cytomegalovirus (CMV) immediate early promoter
    610..628     +  promoter       T7 promoter: promoter for bacteriophage T7 RNA polymerase
    705..4568    +  CDS            cas9: CAS9_NEIMA - Experimental evidence at protein level: Swiss-Prot protein existence level 1. CRISPR (clustered regularly interspaced short palindromic repeat) is an adaptive immune system that provides protection against mobile genetic elements (viruses, transposable elements and conjugative plasmids). CRISPR clusters contain spacers, sequences complementary to antecedent mobile elements, and target invading nucleic acids. CRISPR clusters are transcribed and processed into CRISPR RNA (crRNA). In type II CRISPR systems correct processing of pre-crRNA requires a trans- encoded small RNA (tracrRNA)
   4704..4928    +  polyA_signal   bGH poly(A) signal: bovine growth hormone polyadenylation signal
   4932..4953    +  promoter       SV40 promoter (fragment): SV40 enhancer and early promoter
   4958..4974    +  misc_feature   MCS (fragment): pBluescript multiple cloning site
   5023..5039    -  protein_bind   lac operator: The lac repressor binds to the lac operator to inhibit transcription in E. coli. This inhibition can be relieved by adding lactose or isopropyl-β-D-thiogalactopyranoside (IPTG). lac repressor encoded by lacI
   5047..5077    -  promoter       lac promoter: promoter for the E. coli lac operon
   5092..5113    -  protein_bind   CAP binding site: CAP binding activates transcription in the presence of cAMP. E. coli catabolite activator protein
   5126..5218    -  CDS            lacI (fragment): lac repressor; lacI; The lac repressor binds to the lac operator to inhibit transcription in E. coli. This inhibition can be relieved by adding lactose or isopropyl-β-D-thiogalactopyranoside (IPTG).
   5401..5989    -  rep_origin     ori: high-copy-number ColE1/pMB1/pBR322/pUC origin of replication
   6160..7020    -  CDS            AmpR: β-lactamase; bla; confers resistance to ampicillin, carbenicillin, and related antibiotics
   7021..7125    -  promoter       AmpR promoter: bla
   7196..7240    -  misc_feature   bom (fragment): basis of mobility region from pBR322
   7395..364     +  enhancer       CMV enhancer (across the origin): human cytomegalovirus immediate early enhancer
>Addgene plasmid #201522 | pEJS2424_Nme2.Smu-ABE8e-i8 | addgene full sequence | sequence record 396699 | Addgene NGS Result
TAGTTATTAATAGTAATCAATTACGGGGTCATTAGTTCATAGCCCATATATGGAGTTCCGCGTTACATAA
CTTACGGTAAATGGCCCGCCTGGCTGACCGCCCAACGACCCCCGCCCATTGACGTCAATAATGACGTATG
TTCCCATAGTAACGCCAATAGGGACTTTCCATTGACGTCAATGGGTGGAGTATTTACGGTAAACTGCCCA
CTTGGCAGTACATCAAGTGTATCATATGCCAAGTACGCCCCCTATTGACGTCAATGACGGTAAATGGCCC
GCCTGGCATTATGCCCAGTACATGACCTTATGGGACTTTCCTACTTGGCAGTACATCTACGTATTAGTCA
TCGCTATTACCATGGTGATGCGGTTTTGGCAGTACATCAATGGGCGTGGATAGCGGTTTGACTCACGGGG
ATTTCCAAGTCTCCACCCCATTGACGTCAATGGGAGTTTGTTTTGGCACCAAAATCAACGGGACTTTCCA
AAATGTCGTAACAACTCCGCCCCATTGACGCAAATGGGCGGTAGGCGTGTACGGTGGGAGGTCTATATAA
GCAGAGCTGGTTTAGTGAACCGTCAGATCCGCTAGAGATCCGCGGCCGCTAATACGACTCACTATAGGGA
GAGCCGCCACCATGAAACGGACAGCCGACGGAAGCGAGTTCGAGTCACCAAAGAAGAAGCGGAAAGTCGA
AGATATGGCCGCCTTCAAGCCTAACCCAATCAATTACATCCTGGGACTGGCCATCGGAATCGCATCCGTG
GGATGGGCTATGGTGGAGATCGACGAGGAGGAGAATCCTATCCGGCTGATCGATCTGGGCGTGAGAGTGT
TTGAGAGGGCCGAGGTGCCAAAGACCGGCGATTCTCTGGCTATGGCCCGGAGACTGGCACGGAGCGTGAG
GCGCCTGACACGGAGAAGGGCACACAGGCTGCTGAGGGCACGCCGGCTGCTGAAGAGAGAGGGCGTGCTG
CAGGCAGCAGACTTCGATGAGAATGGCCTGATCAAGAGCCTGCCAAACACCCCCTGGCAGCTGAGAGCAG
CCGCCCTGGACAGGAAGCTGACACCACTGGAGTGGTCTGCCGTGCTGCTGCACCTGATCAAGCACCGCGG
CTACCTGAGCCAGCGGAAGAACGAGGGAGAGACAGCAGACAAGGAGCTGGGCGCCCTGCTGAAGGGAGTG
GCCAACAATGCCCACGCCCTGCAGACCGGCGATTTCAGGACACCTGCCGAGCTGGCCCTGAATAAGTTTG
AGAAGGAGTCCGGCCACATCAGAAACCAGAGGGGCGACTATAGCCACACCTTCTCCCGCAAGGATCTGCA
GGCCGAGCTGATCCTGCTGTTCGAGAAGCAGAAGGAGTTTGGCAATCCACACGTGAGCGGAGGCCTGAAG
GAGGGAATCGAGACCCTGCTGATGACACAGAGGCCTGCCCTGTCCGGCGACGCAGTGCAGAAGATGCTGG
GACACTGCACCTTCGAGCCTGCAGAGCCAAAGGCCGCCAAGAACACCTACACAGCCGAGCGGTTTATCTG
GCTGACAAAGCTGAACAATCTGAGAATCCTGGAGCAGGGATCCGAGAGGCCACTGACCGACACAGAGAGG
GCCACCCTGATGGATGAGCCTTACCGGAAGTCTAAGCTGACATATGCCCAGGCCAGAAAGCTGCTGGGCC
TGGAGGACACCGCCTTCTTTAAGGGCCTGAGATACGGCAAGGATAATGCCGAGGCCTCCACACTGATGGA
GATGAAGGCCTATCACGCCATCTCTCGCGCCCTGGAGAAGGAGGGCCTGAAGGACAAGAAGTCCCCCCTG
AACCTGAGCTCCGAGCTGCAGGATGAGATCGGCACCGCCTTCTCTCTGTTTAAGACCGACGAGGATATCA
CAGGCCGCCTGAAGGACAGGGTGCAGCCTGAGATCCTGGAGGCCCTGCTGAAGCACATCTCTTTCGATAA
GTTTGTGCAGATCAGCCTGAAGGCCCTGAGAAGGATCGTGCCACTGATGGAGCAGGGCAAGCGGTACGAC
GAGGCCTGCGCCGAGATCTACGGCGATCACTATGGCAAGAAGAACACAGAGGAGAAGATCTATCTGCCCC
CTATCCCTGCCGACGAGATCAGAAATCCTGTGGTGCTGAGGGCCCTGTCCCAGGCAAGAAAAGTGATCAA
CGGAGTGGTGCGCCGGTACGGATCTCCAGCCCGGATCCACATCGAGACCGCCAGAGAAGTGGGCAAGAGC
TTCAAGGACCGGAAGGAGATCGAGAAGAGACAGGAGGAGAATCGCAAGGATCGGGAGAAGGCCGCCGCCA
AGTTTAGGGAGTACTTCCCTAACTTTGTGGGCGAGCCAAAGTCTAAGGACATCCTGAAGCTGCGCCTGTA
CGAGCAGCAGCACGGCAAGTGTCTGTATAGCGGCAAGGAGATCAATCTGGTGCGGCTGAACGAGAAGGGC
TATGTGGAGATCGATCACGCCCTGCCTTTCTCCAGAACCTGGGACGATTCTTTTAACAATAAGGTGCTGG
TGCTGGGCAGCGAGAACCAGAATAAGGGCAATCAGACACCATACGAGTATTTCAATGGCAAGGACAACTC
CAGGGAGTGGCAGGAGTTCAAGGCCCGCGTGGAGACCTCTAGATTTCCCAGGAGCAAGAAGCAGCGGATC
CTGCTGCAGAAGTTCGACGAGGATGGCTTTAAGGAGTGCAACCTGAATGACACCAGATACGTGAACCGGT
TCCTGTGCCAGTTTGTGGCCGATCACATCCTGCTGACCGGCAAGGGCAAGAGAAGGGTGTTCGCCTCTAA
TGGCCAGATCACAAACCTGCTGAGGGGATTTTGGGGACTGAGGAAGGTGCGGGCAGAGAATGACAGACAC
CACGCACTGGATGCAGTGGTGGTGGCATGCAGCACCGTGGCAATGCAGCAGAAGATCACAAGATTCGTGA
GGTATAAGGAGATGAACGCCTTTGACGGCAAGACCATCGATAAGGAGACAGGCAAGGTGCTGCACCAGAA
GACCCACTTCCCCCAGCCTTGGGAGTTCTTTGCCCAGGAAGTGATGATCCGGGTGTTCGGCAAGCCAGAC
GGCAAGCCTGGCGGATCAGGAGGCTCTGGCGGTTCAGGTGGATCAGGCGGTAGCGGAGGTTCAGGTGGTT
CTGAGGTGGAGTTTTCCCACGAGTACTGGATGAGACATGCCCTGACCCTGGCCAAGAGGGCACGCGATGA
GAGGGAGGTGCCTGTGGGAGCCGTGCTGGTGCTGAACAATAGAGTGATCGGCGAGGGCTGGAACAGAGCC
ATCGGCCTGCACGACCCAACAGCCCATGCCGAAATTATGGCCCTGAGACAGGGCGGCCTGGTCATGCAGA
ACTACAGACTGATTGACGCCACCCTGTACGTGACATTCGAGCCTTGCGTGATGTGCGCCGGCGCCATGAT
CCACTCTAGGATCGGCCGCGTGGTGTTTGGCGTGAGGAACAGCAAACGGGGCGCCGCAGGCTCCCTGATG
AACGTGCTGAACTACCCCGGCATGAATCACCGCGTCGAAATTACCGAGGGAATCCTGGCAGATGAATGTG
CCGCCCTGCTGTGCGACTTCTACCGGATGCCTAGACAGGTGTTCAATGCTCAGAAGAAGGCCCAGAGCTC
CATCAACGGCTCCTCTGGCTCTGAGACACCTGGCACAAGCGAGAGCGCAACACCTGAAAGCAGCGGCGAG
TTTGAGGAGGCCGATACCCCAGAGAAGCTGAGGACACTGCTGGCAGAGAAGCTGTCTAGCAGGCCAGAGG
CAGTGCACGAGTACGTGACCCCACTGTTCGTGTCCAGGGCACCCAATCGGAAGATGTCTGGCGCCCACAA
GGACACACTGAGAAGCGCCAAGAGGTTTGTGAAGCACAACGAGAAGATCTCCGTGAAGAGAGTGTGGCTG
ACCGAGATCAAGCTGGCCGATCTGGAGAACATGGTGAATTACAAGAACGGCAGGGAGATCGAGCTGTATG
AGGCCCTGAAGGCAAGGCTGGAGGCCTACGGAGGAAATGCCAAGCAGGCCTTCGACCCAAAGGATAACCC
CTTTTATAAGAAGGGAGGACAGCTGGTGAAGGCCGTGCGGGTGGAGAAGACCCAGGAGAGCGGCGTGCTG
CTGAATAAGAAGAACGCCTACACAATCGCCGACAACGCCACCATGGTGCGGGTGGACGTGTACACCAAGG
CCGGCAAGAACTACCTGGTTCCTGTGTACGTGTGGCAGGTGGCCCAGGGCATCTTACCCAACCGCGCCGT
GACCAGCGGCAAGTCCGAGGCTGACTGGGACCTGATCGATGAGAGCTTCGAGTTCAAGTTCTCTCTGTCC
CGGGGAGATCTCGTGGAAATGATCTCCAACAAGGGCAGAATCTTCGGCTACTACAACGGCCTGGACAGAG
CCAACGGCTCTATTGGAATTAGAGAGCACGACCTAGAGAAGAGCAAGGGCAAAGACGGCGTGCATAGAGT
GGGAGTGAAAACAGCTACAGCATTTAACAAGTACCACGTGGATCCCCTGGGCAAAGAGATCCACAGATGC
AGCAGCGAACCCAGACCTACACTGAAAATCAAGTCTAAGAAGGAGGATAAAAGAACCGCCGACGGCAGCG
AATTCGAGCCCAAGAAGAAGAGGAAAGTCTAACCGGTCATCATCACCATCACCATTGAGTTTAAACCCGC
TGATCAGCCTCGACTGTGCCTTCTAGTTGCCAGCCATCTGTTGTTTGCCCCTCCCCCGTGCCTTCCTTGA
CCCTGGAAGGTGCCACTCCCACTGTCCTTTCCTAATAAAATGAGGAAATTGCATCGCATTGTCTGAGTAG
GTGTCATTCTATTCTGGGGGGTGGGGTGGGGCAGGACAGCAAGGGGGAGGATTGGGAAGACAATAGCAGG
CATGCTGGGGATGCGGTGGGCTCTATGGCTTCTGAGGCGGAAAGAACCAGCTGGGGCTCGATACCGTCGA
CCTCTAGCTAGAGCTTGGCGTAATCATGGTCATAGCTGTTTCCTGTGTGAAATTGTTATCCGCTCACAAT
TCCACACAACATACGAGCCGGAAGCATAAAGTGTAAAGCCTAGGGTGCCTAATGAGTGAGCTAACTCACA
TTAATTGCGTTGCGCTCACTGCCCGCTTTCCAGTCGGGAAACCTGTCGTGCCAGCTGCATTAATGAATCG
GCCAACGCGCGGGGAGAGGCGGTTTGCGTATTGGGCGCACTTCCGCTTCCTCGCTCACTGACTCGCTGCG
CTCGGTCGTTCGGCTGCGGCGAGCGGTATCAGCTCACTCAAAGGCGGTAATACGGTTATCCACAGAATCA
GGGGATAACGCAGGAAAGAACATGTGAGCAAAAGGCCAGCAAAAGGCCAGGAACCGTAAAAAGGCCGCGT
TGCTGGCGTTTTTCCATAGGCTCCGCCCCCCTGACGAGCATCACAAAAATCGACGCTCAAGTCAGAGGTG
GCGAAACCCGACAGGACTATAAAGATACCAGGCGTTTCCCCCTGGAAGCTCCCTCGTGCGCTCTCCTGTT
CCGACCCTGCCGCTTACCGGATACCTGTCCGCCTTTCTCCCTTCGGGAAGCGTGGCGCTTTCTCATAGCT
CACGCTGTAGGTATCTCAGTTCGGTGTAGGTCGTTCGCTCCAAGCTGGGCTGTGTGCACGAACCCCCCGT
TCAGCCCGACCGCTGCGCCTTATCCGGTAACTATCGTCTTGAGTCCAACCCGGTAAGACACGACTTATCG
CCACTGGCAGCAGCCACTGGTAACAGGATTAGCAGAGCGAGGTATGTAGGCGGTGCTACAGAGTTCTTGA
AGTGGTGGCCTAACTACGGCTACACTAGAAGAACAGTATTTGGTATCTGCGCTCTGCTGAAGCCAGTTAC
CTTCGGAAAAAGAGTTGGTAGCTCTTGATCCGGCAAACAAACCACCGCTGGTAGCGGTGGTTTTTTTGTT
TGCAAGCAGCAGATTACGCGCAGAAAAAAAGGATCTCAAGAAGATCCTTTGATCTTTTCTACGGGGTCTG
ACACTCAGTGGAACGAAAACTCACGTTAAGGGATTTTGGTCATGAGATTATCAAAAAGGATCTTCACCTA
GATCCTTTTAAATTAAAAATGAAGTTTTAAATCAATCTAAAGTATATATGAGTAAACTTGGTCTGACAGT
TACCAATGCTTAATCAGTGAGGCACCTATCTCAGCGATCTGTCTATTTCGTTCATCCATAGTTGCCTGAC
TCCCCGTCGTGTAGATAACTACGATACGGGAGGGCTTACCATCTGGCCCCAGTGCTGCAATGATACCGCG
GGACCCACGCTCACCGGCTCCAGATTTATCAGCAATAAACCAGCCAGCCGGAAGGGCCGAGCGCAGAAGT
GGTCCTGCAACTTTATCCGCCTCCATCCAGTCTATTAATTGTTGCCGGGAAGCTAGAGTAAGTAGTTCGC
CAGTTAATAGTTTGCGCAACGTTGTTGCCATTGCTACAGGCATCGTGGTGTCACGCTCGTCGTTTGGTAT
GGCTTCATTCAGCTCCGGTTCCCAACGATCAAGGCGAGTTACATGATCCCCCATGTTGTGCAAAAAAGCG
GTTAGCTCCTTCGGTCCTCCGATCGTTGTCAGAAGTAAGTTGGCCGCAGTGTTATCACTCATGGTTATGG
CAGCACTGCATAATTCTCTTACTGTCATGCCATCCGTAAGATGCTTTTCTGTGACTGGTGAGTACTCAAC
CAAGTCATTCTGAGAATAGTGTATGCGGCGACCGAGTTGCTCTTGCCCGGCGTCAATACGGGATAATACC
GCGCCACATAGCAGAACTTTAAAAGTGCTCATCATTGGAAAACGTTCTTCGGGGCGAAAACTCTCAAGGA
TCTTACCGCTGTTGAGATCCAGTTCGATGTAACCCACTCGTGCACCCAACTGATCTTCAGCATCTTTTAC
TTTCACCAGCGTTTCTGGGTGAGCAAAAACAGGAAGGCAAAATGCCGCAAAAAAGGGAATAAGGGCGACA
CGGAAATGTTGAATACTCATACTCTTCCTTTTTCAATATTATTGAAGCATTTATCAGGGTTATTGTCTCA
TGAGCGGATACATATTTGAATGTATTTAGAAAAATAAACAAATAGGGGTTCCGCGCACATTTCCCCGAAA
AGTGCCACCTGACGTCGACGGATCGGGAGATCGATCTCCCGATCCCCTAGGGTCGACTCTCAGTACAATC
TGCTCTGATGCCGCATAGTTAAGCCAGTATCTGCTCCCTGCTTGTGTGTTGGAGGTCGCTGAGTAGTGCG
CGAGCAAAATTTAAGCTACAACAAGGCAAGGCTTGACCGACAATTGCATGAAGAATCTGCTTAGGGTTAG
GCGTTTTGCGCTGCTTCGCGATGTACGGGCCAGATATACGCGTTGACATTGATTATTGAC
